Addgene plasmid #111855: pVEG16*
Purpose: Xylose-responsive Gal3p-Syn4.1 under control of native GAL3p (promoter).
Depositing lab: Nikhil Nair. Depositing organization: Tufts University. Publication: A semi-synthetic regulon enables rapid growth of yeast on xylose. Endalur Gopinarayanan V, Nair NU. Nat Commun. 2018 Mar 26;9(1):1233. doi: 10.1038/s41467-018-03645-7. PubMed 29581426.
Backbone
  Vector backbone: pRS414
  Backbone size w/o insert (bp): 4788
  Total vector size (bp): 7074
  Vector type: Yeast Expression, Synthetic Biology
  Selectable markers: TRP1
Growth in bacteria
  Bacterial resistance: Ampicillin, 100 μg/mL
  Growth temperature: 37°C
  Growth strain: NEB Stable
  Copy number: High Copy
Gene/Insert
  Gene/Insert name: GAL3p-GAL3-Syn4.1-TEFt
  Species: S. cerevisiae (budding yeast)
  Insert size (bp): 2300
  Mutation: D68N, V69M, A109V, I271L
  Promoter: GAL3
  Cloning method: Restriction Enzyme; 5′ cloning site BamHI (not destroyed); 3′ cloning site NotI (not destroyed)
  Sequencing primers: 5′ gtgctgcaaggcgattaag; 3′ cactttatgcttccggctc
Terms and licenses: Academic/Nonprofit Terms; Industry Terms: Not Available to Industry
How to cite: pVEG16* was a gift from Nikhil Nair (Addgene plasmid # 111855 ; http://n2t.net/addgene:111855 ; RRID:Addgene_111855)
