[The description below was written by a language model from this plasmid's Addgene catalogue record and pLannotate feature annotations shown in this document.]
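Description:
pVEG16* is a yeast expression plasmid built on the pRS414 shuttle backbone, a centromeric vector for Saccharomyces cerevisiae. In yeast it is maintained through a CEN6/ARS element, which keeps it at low, stable copy number, and it is selected by complementation of tryptophan auxotrophy with the TRP1 marker under its own promoter. In E. coli it replicates from a high-copy ColE1/pUC-type origin and is selected with ampicillin via the β-lactamase gene. The backbone also retains the usual pBluescript-derived elements: an f1 origin, a disrupted lacZα fragment with the lac promoter and operator, and T7 and T3 promoters flanking the split multiple cloning site.

The roughly 2.3 kb insert, cloned between BamHI and NotI sites that are both preserved, is a GAL3p-GAL3-Syn4.1-TEFt cassette. It encodes a variant of the yeast Gal3 protein, the sensor that triggers rapid induction of the galactose regulon, carrying the substitutions D68N, V69M, A109V and I271L. According to the record, this Syn4.1 variant responds to xylose. It is expressed from the native GAL3 promoter, which the annotation software does not label but which presumably lies in the unannotated stretch upstream of the coding sequence. Transcription ends at the Ashbya gossypii TEF terminator. The short "ARS1 fragment" annotated just upstream of this region lies inside the insert and may be a similarity hit rather than a functional origin.

The plasmid is intended for synthetic biology work in which xylose activates GAL-type gene regulation, part of a semi-synthetic regulon designed to support rapid yeast growth on xylose. The depositor and sequencing-derived records differ by only three nucleotides in length and show the same feature layout.
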