Features (pLannotate 1.2.2; 22 found; start..end, strand, type, name):
    137..186     +  misc_feature   bom (fragment): basis of mobility region from pBR322
    187..467     +  promoter       TRP1 promoter: S. cerevisiae TRP1
    468..1142    +  CDS            TRP1: phosphoribosylanthranilate isomerase, required for tryptophan biosynthesis; S. cerevisiae TRP1; yeast auxotrophic marker
   1189..1240    +  misc_feature   bom (fragment): basis of mobility region from pBR322
   1241..1696    -  rep_origin     f1 ori (sequence partly withheld): f1 bacteriophage origin of replication; arrow indicates direction of (+) strand synthesis
   1704..1859    -  CDS            lacZα (fragment): LacZα fragment of β-galactosidase; lacZ fragment
   1867..1885    +  promoter       T7 promoter: promoter for bacteriophage T7 RNA polymerase
   1894..1965    -  misc_feature   MCS (fragment): pBluescript multiple cloning site
   1966..2153    +  rep_origin     ARS1 (fragment): S. cerevisiae autonomously replicating sequence ARS1/ARS416
   2395..3954    +  CDS            GAL3: GAL3_YEAST - Experimental evidence at protein level: Swiss-Prot protein existence level 1. The GAL3 regulatory function is required for rapid induction of the galactose system. At normal induction, galactose in the presence of the GAL3 protein may lead to the induction of the GAL genes, including GAL1. Then the galactokinase protein (GAL1) in the presence of galactose may reinforce the induction leading to a higher expression level. Upon depletion of galactose, the inducing activity of the galactokinase protein may decrease, after which transcription of the GAL genes, including GAL1, may decre
   4038..4233    +  terminator     TEF terminator: Ashbya gossypii TEF terminator
   4263..4287    -  misc_feature   MCS (fragment): pBluescript multiple cloning site
   4300..4318    -  promoter       T3 promoter: promoter for bacteriophage T3 RNA polymerase
   4363..4379    -  protein_bind   lac operator: The lac repressor binds to the lac operator to inhibit transcription in E. coli. This inhibition can be relieved by adding lactose or isopropyl-β-D-thiogalactopyranoside (IPTG). lac repressor encoded by lacI
   4387..4417    -  promoter       lac promoter: promoter for the E. coli lac operon
   4432..4453    -  protein_bind   CAP binding site: CAP binding activates transcription in the presence of cAMP. E. coli catabolite activator protein
   4466..4558    -  CDS            lacI (fragment): lac repressor; lacI; The lac repressor binds to the lac operator to inhibit transcription in E. coli. This inhibition can be relieved by adding lactose or isopropyl-β-D-thiogalactopyranoside (IPTG).
   4741..5329    -  rep_origin     ori: high-copy-number ColE1/pMB1/pBR322/pUC origin of replication
   5500..6360    -  CDS            AmpR: β-lactamase; bla; confers resistance to ampicillin, carbenicillin, and related antibiotics
   6361..6465    -  promoter       AmpR promoter: bla
   6502..7005    +  misc_feature   CEN/ARS: S. cerevisiae CEN6 centromere fused to an autonomously replicating sequence
   7074..35      +  CDS            rop (fragment) (across the origin): Rop protein, which maintains plasmids at low copy number; rop
>Addgene plasmid #111855 | pVEG16* | depositor full sequence | sequence record 210338 | pVEG16* sequence 7074 bps
TCGCGCGTTTCGGTGATGACGGTGAAAACCTCTGACACATGCAGCTCCCGGAGACGGTCACAGCTTGTCT
GTAAGCGGATGCCGGGAGCAGACAAGCCCGTCAGGGCGCGTCAGCGGGTGTTGGCGGGTGTCGGGGCTGG
CTTAACTATGCGGCATCAGAGCAGATTGTACTGAGAGTGCACCATAAACGACATTACTATATATATAATA
TAGGAAGCATTTAATAGACAGCATCGTAATATATGTGTACTTTGCAGTTATGACGCCAGATGGCAGTAGT
GGAAGATATTCTTTATTGAAAAATAGCTTGTCACCTTACGTACAATCTTGATCCGGAGCTTTTCTTTTTT
TGCCGATTAAGAATTAATTCGGTCGAAAAAAGAAAAGGAGAGGGCCAAGAGGGAGGGCATTGGTGACTAT
TGAGCACGTGAGTATACGTGATTAAGCACACAAAGGCAGCTTGGAGTATGTCTGTTATTAATTTCACAGG
TAGTTCTGGTCCATTGGTGAAAGTTTGCGGCTTGCAGAGCACAGAGGCCGCAGAATGTGCTCTAGATTCC
GATGCTGACTTGCTGGGTATTATATGTGTGCCCAATAGAAAGAGAACAATTGACCCGGTTATTGCAAGGA
AAATTTCAAGTCTTGTAAAAGCATATAAAAATAGTTCAGGCACTCCGAAATACTTGGTTGGCGTGTTTCG
TAATCAACCTAAGGAGGATGTTTTGGCTCTGGTCAATGATTACGGCATTGATATCGTCCAACTGCATGGA
GATGAGTCGTGGCAAGAATACCAAGAGTTCCTCGGTTTGCCAGTTATTAAAAGACTCGTATTTCCAAAAG
ACTGCAACATACTACTCAGTGCAGCTTCACAGAAACCTCATTCGTTTATTCCCTTGTTTGATTCAGAAGC
AGGTGGGACAGGTGAACTTTTGGATTGGAACTCGATTTCTGACTGGGTTGGAAGGCAAGAGAGCCCCGAA
AGCTTACATTTTATGTTAGCTGGTGGACTGACGCCAGAAAATGTTGGTGATGCGCTTAGATTAAATGGCG
TTATTGGTGTTGATGTAAGCGGAGGTGTGGAGACAAATGGTGTAAAAGACTCTAACAAAATAGCAAATTT
CGTCAAAAATGCTAAGAAATAGGTTATTACTGAGTAGTATTTATTTAAGTATTGTTTGTGCACTTGCCTA
TGCGGTGTGAAATACCGCACAGATGCGTAAGGAGAAAATACCGCATCAGGAAATTGTAAACGTTAATATT
TTGTTAAAATTCGCGTTAAATTTTTGTTAAATCAGCTCATTTTTTAACCAATAGGCCGAAATCGGCAAAA
TCCCTTATAAATCAAAAGAATAGACCGAGATAGGGT
[37 nt withheld, positions 1367-1403]
AAAGAACGTGGACTCCAACGTCAAAGG
[49 nt withheld, positions 1431-1479]
T
[91 nt withheld, positions 1481-1571]
G
[124 nt withheld, positions 1573-1696]
CGCGCCATTCGCCATTCAGGCTGCGCAACTGTTGGGAAGGGCGATCGGTGCGGGCCTCTTCGCTATTACG
CCAGCTGGCGAAAGGGGGATGTGCTGCAAGGCGATTAAGTTGGGTAACGCCAGGGTTTTCCCAGTCACGA
CGTTGTAAAACGACGGCCAGTGAGCGCGCGTAATACGACTCACTATAGGGCGAATTGGGTACCGGGCCCC
CCCTCGAGGTCGACGGTATCGATAAGCTTGATATCGAATTCCTGCAGCCCGGGGGATCCGCATAAACACC
ATCAGCCTCAAGTCGTCAAGTAAAGATTTCGTGTTCATGCAGATAGATAACAATCTATATGTTGATAATT
AGCGTTGCCTCATCAATGCGAGATCCGTTTAACCGGACCCTAGTGCACTTACCCCACGTTCGGTCCACTG
TGTGCCGAACATGCTCCTTCACTATTTTAACATGTGGAATTCTTGAAAGAATGAAATCGCCATGCCAAGC
CATCACACGGTCTTTTATGCAATTGATTGACCGCCTGCAACACATAGGCAGTAAAATTTTTACTGAAACG
TATATAATCATCATAAGCGACAAGTGAGGCAACACCTTTGTTACCACATTGACAACCCCAGGTATTCATA
CTTCCTATTAGCGGAATCAGGAGTGCAAAAAGAGAAAATAAAAGTAAAAAGGTAGGGCAACACATAGTAT
GAATACAAACGTTCCAATATTCAGTTCTCCGGTCAGAGATTTACCAAGGTCTTTCGAACAAAAACATTTA
GCGGTTGTAGATGCATTTTTCCAAACATACCATGTCAAACCTGATTTTATCGCTAGGTCTCCTGGCAGAG
TAAATCTGATTGGTGAGCATATAGATTATTGCGATTTTTCAGTTTTGCCATTAGCCATTAATATGGATAT
GCTTTGCGCAGTTAAAATTTTAGACGAAAAAAATCCATCCATTACCTTAACAAATGCGGACCCTAAATTT
GCTCAGCGAAAGTTTGATCTGCCTTTAGATGGTTCCTACATGGTGATAGATCCGTCTGTGTCGGAATGGT
CGAATTACTTTAAATGCGGACTACATGTGGCACATTCATACTTGAAAAAAATTGCTCCGGAAAGATTTAA
TAATACACCCTTAGTAGGTGCGCAGATCTTTTGCCAGAGCGATATTCCTACTGGTGGTGGACTCTCATCT
GCATTTACTTGCGCGGCAGCACTAGCCACAATTAGAGCCAATATGGGAAAAAATTTTGATATTTCCAAAA
AAGACTTGACCCGCATCACAGCGGTTGCTGAGCACTATGTTGGAGTCAATAATGGTGGTATGGATCAAGC
AACGTCTGTTTATGGGGAAGAAGATCATGCTCTATACGTAGAGTTTAGGCCAAAACTAAAGGCCACACCT
TTCAAGTTTCCTCAATTGAAAAATCATGAAATCAGTTTCGTCATCGCCAATACTCTTGTAAAGTCTAATA
AATTCGAAACTGCTCCTACAAATTACAATTTAAGAGTATTAGAGGTAACAGTTGCTGCCAACGCCTTGGC
GACCAGATACAGCGTGGCCTTACCATCTCACAAGGACAATTCTAACTCAGAAAGAGGGAATCTAAGAGAT
TTTATGGATGCTTACTACGCCAGATACGAAAACCAAGCCCAACCATGGAATGGAGATATCGGAACTGGTA
TTGAACGTTTACTCAAGATGCTACAATTGGTAGAAGAATCTTTCTCGAGGAAAAAGAGCGGATTCACTGT
ACATGAAGCCTCTACGGCGCTAAACTGTTCACGTGAGGAGTTCACTAGAGATTACCTGACAACTTTTCCC
GTCCGCTTCCAAGTCTTGAAACTATATCAAAGAGCTAAACACGTTTACTCCGAATCCTTAAGGGTGCTTA
AGGCTTTAAAAATGATGACAAGTGCCACTTTTCACACGGACGAAGATTTCTTTACAGATTTTGGCCGACT
AATGAATGAGTCCCAGGCCTCTTGTGATAAACTTTATGAATGTTCGTGCATAGAAACCAATCAAATATGC
TCGATTGCCCTAGCAAATGGTTCTTTCGGCTCCCGTCTCACTGGCGCTGGTTGGGGCGGTTGCACTATCC
ACCTTGTTCCTAGTGGCGCTAATGGGAACGTGGAACAGGTACGAAAAGCACTAATCGAAAAATTCTACAA
TGTAAGATATCCGGATCTCACAGATGAAGAACTAAAAGACGCAATTATAGTTTCGAAGCCTGCCTTGGGT
ACTTGTTTGTACGAACAATAACACTAAACACCTTCTTGGAACAACCTTTAAATATTAAAAGTTTACTCAT
ACCTCTTACACTCTATAAAGAAACAAGTTGGTGACAATAAAAAGATTCTTGTTTTCAAGAACTTGTCATT
TGTATAGTTTTTTTATATTGTAGTTGTTCTATTTTAATCAAATGTTAGCGTGATTTATATTTTTTTTCGC
CTCGACATCATCTGCCCAGATGCGAAGTTAAGTGCGCAGAAAGTAATATCATGCGTCAATCGTATGTGAA
TGCTGGTCGCTATACTGCTGTCGATTCGATACTAACGCCGCCATCCAGCGGCCGCCACCGCGGTGGAGCT
CCAGCTTTTGTTCCCTTTAGTGAGGGTTAATTGCGCGCTTGGCGTAATCATGGTCATAGCTGTTTCCTGT
GTGAAATTGTTATCCGCTCACAATTCCACACAACATAGGAGCCGGAAGCATAAAGTGTAAAGCCTGGGGT
GCCTAATGAGTGAGGTAACTCACATTAATTGCGTTGCGCTCACTGCCCGCTTTCCAGTCGGGAAACCTGT
CGTGCCAGCTGCATTAATGAATCGGCCAACGCGCGGGGAGAGGCGGTTTGCGTATTGGGCGCTCTTCCGC
TTCCTCGCTCACTGACTCGCTGCGCTCGGTCGTTCGGCTGCGGCGAGCGGTATCAGCTCACTCAAAGGCG
GTAATACGGTTATCCACAGAATCAGGGGATAACGCAGGAAAGAACATGTGAGCAAAAGGCCAGCAAAAGG
CCAGGAACCGTAAAAAGGCCGCGTTGCTGGCGTTTTTCCATAGGCTCCGCCCCCCTGACGAGCATCACAA
AAATCGACGCTCAAGTCAGAGGTGGCGAAACCCGACAGGACTATAAAGATACCAGGCGTTTCCCCCTGGA
AGCTCCCTCGTGCGCTCTCCTGTTCCGACCCTGCCGCTTACCGGATACCTGTCCGCCTTTCTCCCTTCGG
GAAGCGTGGCGCTTTCTCATAGCTCACGCTGTAGGTATCTCAGTTCGGTGTAGGTCGTTCGCTCCAAGCT
GGGCTGTGTGCACGAACCCCCCGTTCAGCCCGACCGCTGCGCCTTATCCGGTAACTATCGTCTTGAGTCC
AACCCGGTAAGACACGACTTATCGCCACTGGCAGCAGCCACTGGTAACAGGATTAGCAGAGCGAGGTATG
TAGGCGGTGCTACAGAGTTCTTGAAGTGGTGGCCTAACTACGGCTACACTAGAAGGACAGTATTTGGTAT
CTGCGCTCTGCTGAAGCCAGTTACCTTCGGAAAAAGAGTTGGTAGCTCTTGATCCGGCAAACAAACCACC
GCTGGTAGCGGTGGTTTTTTTGTTTGCAAGCAGCAGATTACGCGCAGAAAAAAAGGATCTCAAGAAGATC
CTTTGATCTTTTCTACGGGGTCTGACGCTCAGTGGAACGAAAACTCACGTTAAGGGATTTTGGTCATGAG
ATTATCAAAAAGGATCTTCACCTAGATCCTTTTAAATTAAAAATGAAGTTTTAAATCAATCTAAAGTATA
TATGAGTAAACTTGGTCTGACAGTTACCAATGCTTAATCAGTGAGGCACCTATCTCAGCGATCTGTCTAT
TTCGTTCATCCATAGTTGCCTGACTCCCCGTCGTGTAGATAACTACGATACGGGAGGGCTTACCATCTGG
CCCCAGTGCTGCAATGATACCGCGAGACCCACGCTCACCGGCTCCAGATTTATCAGCAATAAACCAGCCA
GCCGGAAGGGCCGAGCGCAGAAGTGGTCCTGCAACTTTATCCGCCTCCATCCAGTCTATTAATTGTTGCC
GGGAAGCTAGAGTAAGTAGTTCGCCAGTTAATAGTTTGCGCAACGTTGTTGCCATTGCTACAGGCATCGT
GGTGTCACGCTCGTCGTTTGGTATGGCTTCATTCAGCTCCGGTTCCCAACGATCAAGGCGAGTTACATGA
TCCCCCATGTTGTGCAAAAAAGCGGTTAGCTCCTTCGGTCCTCCGATCGTTGTCAGAAGTAAGTTGGCCG
CAGTGTTATCACTCATGGTTATGGCAGCACTGCATAATTCTCTTACTGTCATGCCATCCGTAAGATGCTT
TTCTGTGACTGGTGAGTACTCAACCAAGTCATTCTGAGAATAGTGTATGCGGCGACCGAGTTGCTCTTGC
CCGGCGTCAATACGGGATAATACCGCGCCACATAGCAGAACTTTAAAAGTGCTCATCATTGGAAAACGTT
CTTCGGGGCGAAAACTCTCAAGGATCTTACCGCTGTTGAGATCCAGTTCGATGTAACCCACTCGTGCACC
CAACTGATCTTCAGCATCTTTTACTTTCACCAGCGTTTCTGGGTGAGCAAAAACAGGAAGGCAAAATGCC
GCAAAAAAGGGAATAAGGGCGACACGGAAATGTTGAATACTCATACTCTTCCTTTTTCAATATTATTGAA
GCATTTATCAGGGTTATTGTCTCATGAGCGGATACATATTTGAATGTATTTAGAAAAATAAACAAATAGG
GGTTCCGCGCACATTTCCCCGAAAAGTGCCACCTGGGTCCTTTTCATCACGTGCTATAAAAATAATTATA
ATTTAAATTTTTTAATATAAATATATAAATTAAAAATAGAAAGTAAAAAAAGAAATTAAAGAAAAAATAG
TTTTTGTTTTCCGAAGATGTAAAAGACTCTAGGGGGATCGCCAACAAATACTACCTTTTATCTTGCTCTT
CCTGCTCTCAGGTATTAATGCCGAATTGTTTCATCTTGTCTGTGTAGAAGACCACACACGAAAATCCTGT
GATTTTACATTTTACTTATCGTTAATCGAATGTATATCTATTTAATCTGCTTTTCTTGTCTAATAAATAT
ATATGTAAAGTACGCTTTTTGTTGAAATTTTTTAAACCTTTGTTTATTTTTTTTTCTTCATTCCGTAACT
CTTCTACCTTCTTTATTTACTTTCTAAAATCCAAATACAAAACATAAAAATAAATAAACACAGAGTAAAT
TCCCAAATTATTCCATCATTAAAAGATACGAGGCGCGTGTAAGTTACAGGCAAGCGATCCGTCCTAAGAA
ACCATTATTATCATGACATTAACCTATAAAAATAGGCGTATCACGAGGCCCTTTCGTC
