Features (pLannotate 1.2.2; 22 found; start..end, strand, type, name):
    137..186     +  misc_feature   bom (fragment): basis of mobility region from pBR322
    324..471     +  promoter       TRP1 promoter: S. cerevisiae TRP1
    472..1146    +  CDS            TRP1: phosphoribosylanthranilate isomerase, required for tryptophan biosynthesis; S. cerevisiae TRP1; yeast auxotrophic marker
   1197..1248    +  misc_feature   bom (fragment): basis of mobility region from pBR322
   1276..1704    -  rep_origin     f1 ori (sequence partly withheld): f1 bacteriophage origin of replication; arrow indicates direction of (+) strand synthesis
   1708..1863    -  CDS            lacZα (fragment): LacZα fragment of β-galactosidase; lacZ fragment
   1871..1889    +  promoter       T7 promoter: promoter for bacteriophage T7 RNA polymerase
   1898..1969    -  misc_feature   MCS (fragment): pBluescript multiple cloning site
   1970..2157    +  rep_origin     ARS1 (fragment): S. cerevisiae autonomously replicating sequence ARS1/ARS416
   2399..3958    +  CDS            GAL3: GAL3_YEAST - Experimental evidence at protein level: Swiss-Prot protein existence level 1. The GAL3 regulatory function is required for rapid induction of the galactose system. At normal induction, galactose in the presence of the GAL3 protein may lead to the induction of the GAL genes, including GAL1. Then the galactokinase protein (GAL1) in the presence of galactose may reinforce the induction leading to a higher expression level. Upon depletion of galactose, the inducing activity of the galactokinase protein may decrease, after which transcription of the GAL genes, including GAL1, may decre
   4042..4237    +  terminator     TEF terminator: Ashbya gossypii TEF terminator
   4267..4291    -  misc_feature   MCS (fragment): pBluescript multiple cloning site
   4304..4322    -  promoter       T3 promoter: promoter for bacteriophage T3 RNA polymerase
   4367..4383    -  protein_bind   lac operator: The lac repressor binds to the lac operator to inhibit transcription in E. coli. This inhibition can be relieved by adding lactose or isopropyl-β-D-thiogalactopyranoside (IPTG). lac repressor encoded by lacI
   4391..4421    -  promoter       lac promoter: promoter for the E. coli lac operon
   4436..4457    -  protein_bind   CAP binding site: CAP binding activates transcription in the presence of cAMP. E. coli catabolite activator protein
   4470..4562    -  CDS            lacI (fragment): lac repressor; lacI; The lac repressor binds to the lac operator to inhibit transcription in E. coli. This inhibition can be relieved by adding lactose or isopropyl-β-D-thiogalactopyranoside (IPTG).
   4745..5333    -  rep_origin     ori: high-copy-number ColE1/pMB1/pBR322/pUC origin of replication
   5504..6364    -  CDS            AmpR: β-lactamase; bla; confers resistance to ampicillin, carbenicillin, and related antibiotics
   6365..6469    -  promoter       AmpR promoter: bla
   6506..7009    +  misc_feature   CEN/ARS: S. cerevisiae CEN6 centromere fused to an autonomously replicating sequence
   7077..35      +  CDS            rop (fragment) (across the origin): Rop protein, which maintains plasmids at low copy number; rop
>Addgene plasmid #111855 | pVEG16* | addgene full sequence | sequence record 214113 | Addgene NGS Result
TCGCGCGTTTCGGTGATGACGGTGAAAACCTCTGACACATGCAGCTCCCGGAGACGGTCACAGCTTGTCT
GTAAGCGGATGCCGGGAGCAGACAAGCCCGTCAGGGCGCGTCAGCGGGTGTTGGCGGGTGTCGGGGCTGG
CTTAACTATGCGGCATCAGAGCAGATTGTACTGAGAGTGCACCATAGATCACGACATTACTATATATATA
ATATAGGAAGCATTTAATAGAACAGCATCGTAATATATGTGTACTTTGCAGTTATGACGCCAGATGGCAG
TAGTGGAAGATATTCTTTATTGAAAAATAGCTTGTCACCTTACGTACAATCTTGATCCGGAGCTTTTCTT
TTTTTGCCGATTAAGAATTAATTCGGTCGAAAAAAGAAAAGGAGAGGGCCAAGAGGGAGGGCATTGGTGA
CTATTGAGCACGTGAGTATACGTGATTAAGCACACAAAGGCAGCTTGGAGTATGTCTGTTATTAATTTCA
CAGGTAGTTCTGGTCCATTGGTGAAAGTTTGCGGCTTGCAGAGCACAGAGGCCGCAGAATGTGCTCTAGA
TTCCGATGCTGACTTGCTGGGTATTATATGTGTGCCCAATAGAAAGAGAACAATTGACCCGGTTATTGCA
AGGAAAATTTCAAGTCTTGTAAAAGCATATAAAAATAGTTCAGGCACTCCGAAATACTTGGTTGGCGTGT
TTCGTAATCAACCTAAGGAGGATGTTTTGGCTCTGGTCAATGATTACGGCATTGATATCGTCCAACTGCA
TGGAGATGAGTCGTGGCAAGAATACCAAGAGTTCCTCGGTTTGCCAGTTATTAAAAGACTCGTATTTCCA
AAAGACTGCAACATACTACTCAGTGCAGCTTCACAGAAACCTCATTCGTTTATTCCCTTGTTTGATTCAG
AAGCAGGTGGGACAGGTGAACTTTTGGATTGGAACTCGATTTCTGACTGGGTTGGAAGGCAAGAGAGCCC
CGAAAGCTTACATTTTATGTTAGCTGGTGGACTGACGCCAGAAAATGTTGGTGATGCGCTTAGATTAAAT
GGCGTTATTGGTGTTGATGTAAGCGGAGGTGTGGAGACAAATGGTGTAAAAGACTCTAACAAAATAGCAA
ATTTCGTCAAAAATGCTAAGAAATAGGTTATTACTGAGTAGTATTTATTTAAGTATTGTTTGTGCACTTG
CCGATCTATGCGGTGTGAAATACCGCACAGATGCGTAAGGAGAAAATACCGCATCAGGAAATTGTAAGCG
TTAATATTTTGTTAAAATTCGCGTTAAATTTTTGTTAAATCAGCTCATTTTTTAACCAATAGGCCGAAAT
CGGCAAAATCCCTTATAAATCAAAAGAATAGACCGAGATAGGGT
[37 nt withheld, positions 1375-1411]
AAAGAACGTGGACTCCAACGTCAAAGG
[49 nt withheld, positions 1439-1487]
T
[91 nt withheld, positions 1489-1579]
G
[124 nt withheld, positions 1581-1704]
CCATTCGCCATTCAGGCTGCGCAACTGTTGGGAAGGGCGATCGGTGCGGGCCTCTTCGCTATTACGCCAG
CTGGCGAAAGGGGGATGTGCTGCAAGGCGATTAAGTTGGGTAACGCCAGGGTTTTCCCAGTCACGACGTT
GTAAAACGACGGCCAGTGAGCGCGCGTAATACGACTCACTATAGGGCGAATTGGGTACCGGGCCCCCCCT
CGAGGTCGACGGTATCGATAAGCTTGATATCGAATTCCTGCAGCCCGGGGGATCCGCATAAACACCATCA
GCCTCAAGTCGTCAAGTAAAGATTTCGTGTTCATGCAGATAGATAACAATCTATATGTTGATAATTAGCG
TTGCCTCATCAATGCGAGATCCGTTTAACCGGACCCTAGTGCACTTACCCCACGTTCGGTCCACTGTGTG
CCGAACATGCTCCTTCACTATTTTAACATGTGGAATTCTTGAAAGAATGAAATCGCCATGCCAAGCCATC
ACACGGTCTTTTATGCAATTGATTGACCGCCTGCAACACATAGGCAGTAAAATTTTTACTGAAACGTATA
TAATCATCATAAGCGACAAGTGAGGCAACACCTTTGTTACCACATTGACAACCCCAGGTATTCATACTTC
CTATTAGCGGAATCAGGAGTGCAAAAAGAGAAAATAAAAGTAAAAAGGTAGGGCAACACATAGTATGAAT
ACAAACGTTCCAATATTCAGTTCTCCGGTCAGAGATTTACCAAGGTCTTTCGAACAAAAACATTTAGCGG
TTGTAGATGCATTTTTCCAAACATACCATGTCAAACCTGATTTTATCGCTAGGTCTCCTGGCAGAGTAAA
TCTGATTGGTGAGCATATAGATTATTGCGATTTTTCAGTTTTGCCATTAGCCATTAATATGGATATGCTT
TGCGCAGTTAAAATTTTAGACGAAAAAAATCCATCCATTACCTTAACAAATGCGGACCCTAAATTTGCTC
AGCGAAAGTTTGATCTGCCTTTAGATGGTTCCTACATGGTGATAGATCCGTCTGTGTCGGAATGGTCGAA
TTACTTTAAATGCGGACTACATGTGGCACATTCATACTTGAAAAAAATTGCTCCGGAAAGATTTAATAAT
ACACCCTTAGTAGGTGCGCAGATCTTTTGCCAGAGCGATATTCCTACTGGTGGTGGACTCTCATCTGCAT
TTACTTGCGCGGCAGCACTAGCCACAATTAGAGCCAATATGGGAAAAAATTTTGATATTTCCAAAAAAGA
CTTGACCCGCATCACAGCGGTTGCTGAGCACTATGTTGGAGTCAATAATGGTGGTATGGATCAAGCAACG
TCTGTTTATGGGGAAGAAGATCATGCTCTATACGTAGAGTTTAGGCCAAAACTAAAGGCCACACCTTTCA
AGTTTCCTCAATTGAAAAATCATGAAATCAGTTTCGTCATCGCCAATACTCTTGTAAAGTCTAATAAATT
CGAAACTGCTCCTACAAATTACAATTTAAGAGTATTAGAGGTAACAGTTGCTGCCAACGCCTTGGCGACC
AGATACAGCGTGGCCTTACCATCTCACAAGGACAATTCTAACTCAGAAAGAGGGAATCTAAGAGATTTTA
TGGATGCTTACTACGCCAGATACGAAAACCAAGCCCAACCATGGAATGGAGATATCGGAACTGGTATTGA
ACGTTTACTCAAGATGCTACAATTGGTAGAAGAATCTTTCTCGAGGAAAAAGAGCGGATTCACTGTACAT
GAAGCCTCTACGGCGCTAAACTGTTCACGTGAGGAGTTCACTAGAGATTACCTGACAACTTTTCCCGTCC
GCTTCCAAGTCTTGAAACTATATCAAAGAGCTAAACACGTTTACTCCGAATCCTTAAGGGTGCTTAAGGC
TTTAAAAATGATGACAAGTGCCACTTTTCACACGGACGAAGATTTCTTTACAGATTTTGGCCGACTAATG
AATGAGTCCCAGGCCTCTTGTGATAAACTTTATGAATGTTCGTGCATAGAAACCAATCAAATATGCTCGA
TTGCCCTAGCAAATGGTTCTTTCGGCTCCCGTCTCACTGGCGCTGGTTGGGGCGGTTGCACTATCCACCT
TGTTCCTAGTGGCGCTAATGGGAACGTGGAACAGGTACGAAAAGCACTAATCGAAAAATTCTACAATGTA
AGATATCCGGATCTCACAGATGAAGAACTAAAAGACGCAATTATAGTTTCGAAGCCTGCCTTGGGTACTT
GTTTGTACGAACAATAACACTAAACACCTTCTTGGAACAACCTTTAAATATTAAAAGTTTACTCATACCT
CTTACACTCTATAAAGAAACAAGTTGGTGACAATAAAAAGATTCTTGTTTTCAAGAACTTGTCATTTGTA
TAGTTTTTTTATATTGTAGTTGTTCTATTTTAATCAAATGTTAGCGTGATTTATATTTTTTTTCGCCTCG
ACATCATCTGTCCAGATGCGAAGTTAAGTGCGCAGAAAGTAATATCATGCGTCAATCGTATGTGAATGCT
GGTCGCTATACTGCTGTCGATTCGATACTAACGCCGCCATCCAGCGGCCGCCACCGCGGTGGAGCTCCAG
CTTTTGTTCCCTTTAGTGAGGGTTAATTGCGCGCTTGGCGTAATCATGGTCATAGCTGTTTCCTGTGTGA
AATTGTTATCCGCTCACAATTCCACACAACATACGAGCCGGAAGCATAAAGTGTAAAGCCTGGGGTGCCT
AATGAGTGAGCTAACTCACATTAATTGCGTTGCGCTCACTGCCCGCTTTCCAGTCGGGAAACCTGTCGTG
CCAGCTGCATTAATGAATCGGCCAACGCGCGGGGAGAGGCGGTTTGCGTATTGGGCGCTCTTCCGCTTCC
TCGCTCACTGACTCGCTGCGCTCGGTCGTTCGGCTGCGGCGAGCGGTATCAGCTCACTCAAAGGCGGTAA
TACGGTTATCCACAGAATCAGGGGATAACGCAGGAAAGAACATGTGAGCAAAAGGCCAGCAAAAGGCCAG
GAACCGTAAAAAGGCCGCGTTGCTGGCGTTTTTCCATAGGCTCCGCCCCCCTGACGAGCATCACAAAAAT
CGACGCTCAAGTCAGAGGTGGCGAAACCCGACAGGACTATAAAGATACCAGGCGTTTCCCCCTGGAAGCT
CCCTCGTGCGCTCTCCTGTTCCGACCCTGCCGCTTACCGGATACCTGTCCGCCTTTCTCCCTTCGGGAAG
CGTGGCGCTTTCTCATAGCTCACGCTGTAGGTATCTCAGTTCGGTGTAGGTCGTTCGCTCCAAGCTGGGC
TGTGTGCACGAACCCCCCGTTCAGCCCGACCGCTGCGCCTTATCCGGTAACTATCGTCTTGAGTCCAACC
CGGTAAGACACGACTTATCGCCACTGGCAGCAGCCACTGGTAACAGGATTAGCAGAGCGAGGTATGTAGG
CGGTGCTACAGAGTTCTTGAAGTGGTGGCCTAACTACGGCTACACTAGAAGAACAGTATTTGGTATCTGC
GCTCTGCTGAAGCCAGTTACCTTCGGAAAAAGAGTTGGTAGCTCTTGATCCGGCAAACAAACCACCGCTG
GTAGCGGTGGTTTTTTTGTTTGCAAGCAGCAGATTACGCGCAGAAAAAAAGGATCTCAAGAAGATCCTTT
GATCTTTTCTACGGGGTCTGACGCTCAGTGGAACGAAAACTCACGTTAAGGGATTTTGGTCATGAGATTA
TCAAAAAGGATCTTCACCTAGATCCTTTTAAATTAAAAATGAAGTTTTAAATCAATCTAAAGTATATATG
AGTAAACTTGGTCTGACAGTTACCAATGCTTAATCAGTGAGGCACCTATCTCAGCGATCTGTCTATTTCG
TTCATCCATAGTTGCCTGACTCCCCGTCGTGTAGATAACTACGATACGGGAGGGCTTACCATCTGGCCCC
AGTGCTGCAATGATACCGCGAGACCCACGCTCACCGGCTCCAGATTTATCAGCAATAAACCAGCCAGCCG
GAAGGGCCGAGCGCAGAAGTGGTCCTGCAACTTTATCCGCCTCCATCCAGTCTATTAATTGTTGCCGGGA
AGCTAGAGTAAGTAGTTCGCCAGTTAATAGTTTGCGCAACGTTGTTGCCATTGCTACAGGCATCGTGGTG
TCACGCTCGTCGTTTGGTATGGCTTCATTCAGCTCCGGTTCCCAACGATCAAGGCGAGTTACATGATCCC
CCATGTTGTGCAAAAAAGCGGTTAGCTCCTTCGGTCCTCCGATCGTTGTCAGAAGTAAGTTGGCCGCAGT
GTTATCACTCATGGTTATGGCAGCACTGCATAATTCTCTTACTGTCATGCCATCCGTAAGATGCTTTTCT
GTGACTGGTGAGTACTCAACCAAGTCATTCTGAGAATAGTGTATGCGGCGACCGAGTTGCTCTTGCCCGG
CGTCAATACGGGATAATACCGCGCCACATAGCAGAACTTTAAAAGTGCTCATCATTGGAAAACGTTCTTC
GGGGCGAAAACTCTCAAGGATCTTACCGCTGTTGAGATCCAGTTCGATGTAACCCACTCGTGCACCCAAC
TGATCTTCAGCATCTTTTACTTTCACCAGCGTTTCTGGGTGAGCAAAAACAGGAAGGCAAAATGCCGCAA
AAAAGGGAATAAGGGCGACACGGAAATGTTGAATACTCATACTCTTCCTTTTTCAATATTATTGAAGCAT
TTATCAGGGTTATTGTCTCATGAGCGGATACATATTTGAATGTATTTAGAAAAATAAACAAATAGGGGTT
CCGCGCACATTTCCCCGAAAAGTGCCACCTGGGTCCTTTTCATCACGTGCTATAAAAATAATTATAATTT
AAATTTTTTAATATAAATATATAAATTAAAAATAGAAAGTAAAAAAAGAAATTAAAGAAAAAATAGTTTT
TGTTTTCCGAAGATGTAAAAGACTCTAGGGGGATCGCCAACAAATACTACCTTTTATCTTGCTCTTCCTG
CTCTCAGGTATTAATGCCGAATTGTTTCATCTTGTCTGTGTAGAAGACCACACACGAAAATCCTGTGATT
TTACATTTTACTTATCGTTAATCGAATGTATATCTATTTAATCTGCTTTTCTTGTCTAATAAATATATAT
GTAAAGTACGCTTTTTGTTGAAATTTTTTAAACCTTTGTTTATTTTTTTTTCTTCATTCCGTAACTCTTC
TACCTTCTTTATTTACTTTCTAAAATCCAAATACAAAACATAAAAATAAATAAACACAGAGTAAATTCCC
AAATTATTCCATCATTAAAAGATACGAGGCGCGTGTAAGTTACAGGCAAGCGATCCGTCTAAGAAACCAT
TATTATCATGACATTAACCTATAAAAATAGGCGTATCACGAGGCCCTTTCGTC
